>Addgene plasmid #230481 | AiP14275 - pAAV-AiE0807h_3xC1-minBG-SYFP2-WPRE3-BGHpA (Alias: CN4275) | addgene full sequence | sequence record 470843 | Addgene NGS Result
CCTGCAGGCAGCTGCGCGCTCGCTCGCTCACTGAGGCCGCCCGGGCGTCGGGCGACCTTTGGTCGCCCGG
CCTCAGTGAGCGAGCGAGCGCGCAGAGAGGGAGTGGCCAACTCCATCACTAGGGGTTCCTGCGGCCGCAC
GCGTAACGAATACTCTCAAACAGCTCTTCTTCATCTGTCAAAATATAATGCCCATTTTTTCTAGACAGTG
AAGCAAAATTTTACTCCCCTAGTTATTTGAGTGCAGATGGTAGCAAAATTGAGTTAGGGAATGTTGTGCA
CAGTTGGGAGAGGGACAGGGAAGGATAGTTTGTGTGGAACCCTTTCTTGGTGCACACTTTGTATTTTTTT
TATAAATCTATGCAACGAATACTCTCAAACAGCTCTTCTTCATCTGTCAAAATATAATGCCCATTTTTTC
TAGACAGTGAAGCAAAATTTTACTCCCCTAGTTATTTGAGTGCAGATGGTAGCAAAATTGAGTTAGGGAA
TGTTGTGCACAGTTGGGAGAGGGACAGGGAAGGATAGTTTGTGTGGAACCCTTTCTTGGTGCACACTTTG
TATTTTTTTTATAAATCTATGCAACGAATACTCTCAAACAGCTCTTCTTCATCTGTCAAAATATAATGCC
CATTTTTTCTAGACAGTGAAGCAAAATTTTACTCCCCTAGTTATTTGAGTGCAGATGGTAGCAAAATTGA
GTTAGGGAATGTTGTGCACAGTTGGGAGAGGGACAGGGAAGGATAGTTTGTGTGGAACCCTTTCTTGGTG
CACACTTTGTATTTTTTTTATAAATCTATGCGAGCTCGGGCTGGGCATAAAAGTCAGGGCAGAGCCATCT
ATTGCTTACATTTGCTTCTGGGATCCAGATCTTTCGAAGCTAGCGCTACCGGTCGCCACCATGGTGAGCA
AGGGCGAGGAGCTGTTCACCGGGGTGGTGCCCATCCTGGTCGAGCTGGACGGCGACGTAAACGGCCACAA
GTTCAGCGTGTCCGGCGAGGGCGAGGGCGATGCCACCTACGGCAAGCTGACCCTGAAGCTGATCTGCACC
ACCGGCAAGCTGCCCGTGCCCTGGCCCACCCTCGTGACCACCCTGGGCTACGGCGTGCAGTGCTTCGCCC
GCTACCCCGACCACATGAAGCAGCACGACTTCTTCAAGTCCGCCATGCCCGAAGGCTACGTCCAGGAGCG
CACCATCTTCTTCAAGGACGACGGCAACTACAAGACCCGCGCCGAGGTGAAGTTCGAGGGCGACACCCTG
GTGAACCGCATCGAGCTGAAGGGCATCGACTTCAAGGAGGACGGCAACATCCTGGGGCACAAGCTGGAGT
ACAACTACAACAGCCACAACGTCTATATCACCGCCGACAAGCAGAAGAACGGCATCAAGGCCAACTTCAA
GATCCGCCACAACATCGAGGACGGCGGCGTGCAGCTCGCCGACCACTACCAGCAGAACACCCCCATCGGC
GACGGCCCCGTGCTGCTGCCCGACAACCACTACCTGAGCTACCAGTCCAAGCTGAGCAAAGACCCCAACG
AGAAGCGCGATCACATGGTCCTGCTGGAGTTCGTGACCGCCGCCGGGATCACTCTCGGCATGGACGAGCT
GTACAAGTAAGTCGACGGCGCGCCGCGGCCGCGAATTCGATATCATAATCAACCTCTGGATTACAAAATT
TGTGAAAGATTGACTGGTATTCTTAACTATGTTGCTCCTTTTACGCTATGTGGATACGCTGCTTTAATGC
CTTTGTATCATGCTATTGCTTCCCGTATGGCTTTCATTTTCTCCTCCTTGTATAAATCCTGGTTAGTTCT
TGCCACGGCGGAACTCATCGCCGCCTGCCTTGCCCGCTGCTGGACAGGGGCTCGGCTGTTGGGCACTGAC
AATTCCGTGGCTCGAGAGATCTTCGACTGTGCCTTCTAGTTGCCAGCCATCTGTTGTTTGCCCCTCCCCC
GTGCCTTCCTTGACCCTGGAAGGTGCCACTCCCACTGTCCTTTCCTAATAAAATGAGGAAATTGCATCGC
ATTGTCTGAGTAGGTGTCATTCTATTCTGGGGGGTGGGGTGGGGCAGGACAGCAAGGGGGAGGATTGGGA
AGACAATAGCAGGCATGAGATCTCACGTGCGGACCGAGCGGCCGCAGGAACCCCTAGTGATGGAGTTGGC
CACTCCCTCTCTGCGCGCTCGCTCGCTCACTGAGGCCGGGCGACCAAAGGTCGCCCGACGCCCGGGCTTT
GCCCGGGCGGCCTCAGTGAGCGAGCGAGCGCGCAGCTGCCTGCAGGGGCGCCTGATGCGGTATTTTCTCC
TTACGCATCTGTGCGGTATTTCACACCGCATA
[95 nt withheld, positions 2343-2437]
T
[46 nt withheld, positions 2439-2484]
C
[141 nt withheld, positions 2486-2626]
CCTTTGACGTTGGAGTCCACGTTCTTT
[37 nt withheld, positions 2654-2690]
ACTCTATCTCGGGCTATTCTTTTGATTTATAAGGGATTTTGCCGATTTCGGTCTATTGGTTAAAAAATGA
GCTGATTTAACAAAAATTTAACGCGAATTTTAACAAAATATTAACGTTTACAATTTTATGGTGCACTCTC
AGTACAATCTGCTCTGATGCCGCATAGTTAAGCCAGCCCCGACACCCGCCAACACCCGCTGACGCGCCCT
GACGGGCTTGTCTGCTCCCGGCATCCGCTTACAGACAAGCTGTGACCGTCTCCGGGAGCTGCATGTGTCA
GAGGTTTTCACCGTCATCACCGAAACGCGCGAGACGAAAGGGCCTCGTGATACGCCTATTTTTATAGGTT
AATGTCATGATAATAATGGTTTCTTAGACGTCAGGTGGCACTTTTCGGGGAAATGTGCGCGGAACCCCTA
TTTGTTTATTTTTCTAAATACATTCAAATATGTATCCGCTCATGAGACAATAACCCTGATAAATGCTTCA
ATAATATTGAAAAAGGAAGAGTATGAGTATTCAACATTTCCGTGTCGCCCTTATTCCCTTTTTTGCGGCA
TTTTGCCTTCCTGTTTTTGCTCACCCAGAAACGCTGGTGAAAGTAAAAGATGCTGAAGATCAGTTGGGTG
CACGAGTGGGTTACATCGAACTGGATCTCAACAGCGGTAAGATCCTTGAGAGTTTTCGCCCCGAAGAACG
TTTTCCAATGATGAGCACTTTTAAAGTTCTGCTATGTGGCGCGGTATTATCCCGTATTGACGCCGGGCAA
GAGCAACTCGGTCGCCGCATACACTATTCTCAGAATGACTTGGTTGAGTACTCACCAGTCACAGAAAAGC
ATCTTACGGATGGCATGACAGTAAGAGAATTATGCAGTGCTGCCATAACCATGAGTGATAACACTGCGGC
CAACTTACTTCTGACAACGATCGGAGGACCGAAGGAGCTAACCGCTTTTTTGCACAACATGGGGGATCAT
GTAACTCGCCTTGATCGTTGGGAACCGGAGCTGAATGAAGCCATACCAAACGACGAGCGTGACACCACGA
TGCCTGTAGCAATGGCAACAACGTTGCGCAAACTATTAACTGGCGAACTACTTACTCTAGCTTCCCGGCA
ACAATTAATAGACTGGATGGAGGCGGATAAAGTTGCAGGACCACTTCTGCGCTCGGCCCTTCCGGCTGGC
TGGTTTATTGCTGATAAATCTGGAGCCGGTGAGCGTGGGTCTCGCGGTATCATTGCAGCACTGGGGCCAG
ATGGTAAGCCCTCCCGTATCGTAGTTATCTACACGACGGGGAGTCAGGCAACTATGGATGAACGAAATAG
ACAGATCGCTGAGATAGGTGCCTCACTGATTAAGCATTGGTAACTGTCAGACCAAGTTTACTCATATATA
CTTTAGATTGATTTAAAACTTCATTTTTAATTTAAAAGGATCTAGGTGAAGATCCTTTTTGATAATCTCA
TGACCAAAATCCCTTAACGTGAGTTTTCGTTCCACTGAGCGTCAGACCCCGTAGAAAAGATCAAAGGATC
TTCTTGAGATCCTTTTTTTCTGCGCGTAATCTGCTGCTTGCAAACAAAAAAACCACCGCTACCAGCGGTG
GTTTGTTTGCCGGATCAAGAGCTACCAACTCTTTTTCCGAAGGTAACTGGCTTCAGCAGAGCGCAGATAC
CAAATACTGTTCTTCTAGTGTAGCCGTAGTTAGGCCACCACTTCAAGAACTCTGTAGCACCGCCTACATA
CCTCGCTCTGCTAATCCTGTTACCAGTGGCTGCTGCCAGTGGCGATAAGTCGTGTCTTACCGGGTTGGAC
TCAAGACGATAGTTACCGGATAAGGCGCAGCGGTCGGGCTGAACGGGGGGTTCGTGCACACAGCCCAGCT
TGGAGCGAACGACCTACACCGAACTGAGATACCTACAGCGTGAGCTATGAGAAAGCGCCACGCTTCCCGA
AGGGAGAAAGGCGGACAGGTATCCGGTAAGCGGCAGGGTCGGAACAGGAGAGCGCACGAGGGAGCTTCCA
GGGGGAAACGCCTGGTATCTTTATAGTCCTGTCGGGTTTCGCCACCTCTGACTTGAGCGTCGATTTTTGT
GATGCTCGTCAGGGGGGCGGAGCCTATGGAAAAACGCCAGCAACGCGGCCTTTTTACGGTTCCTGGCCTT
TTGCTGGCCTTTTGCTCACATGT
Features (pLannotate 1.2.2; 14 found; start..end, strand, type, name):
     12..39      +  repeat_region  AAV2 ITR (fragment): inverted terminal repeat of adeno-associated virus serotype 2 inverted
     68..95      +  repeat_region  AAV2 ITR (fragment): inverted terminal repeat of adeno-associated virus serotype 2 inverted
    901..1617    +  CDS            SYFP2: SYFP2 is a basic (constitutively fluorescent) yellow fluorescent protein published in 2006, derived from Aequorea victoria. It is reported to be a very rapidly-maturing monomer with moderate acid sensitivity.
   1657..1814    +  misc_feature   WPRE (fragment): woodchuck hepatitis virus posttranscriptional regulatory element
   1820..1900    +  misc_feature   WPRE (fragment): woodchuck hepatitis virus posttranscriptional regulatory element
   1917..2028    +  polyA_signal   bGH poly(A) signal: bovine growth hormone polyadenylation signal
   2146..2286    +  repeat_region  AAV2 ITR: inverted terminal repeat of adeno-associated virus serotype 2 inverted
   2291..2342    -  misc_feature   bom (fragment): basis of mobility region from pBR322
   2361..2816    +  rep_origin     f1 ori (sequence partly withheld): f1 bacteriophage origin of replication; arrow indicates direction of (+) strand synthesis
   2817..2866    -  misc_feature   bom (fragment): basis of mobility region from pBR322
   2968..3003    -  CDS            rop (fragment): Rop protein, which maintains plasmids at low copy number; rop
   3098..3202    +  promoter       AmpR promoter: bla
   3203..4063    +  CDS            AmpR: β-lactamase; bla; confers resistance to ampicillin, carbenicillin, and related antibiotics
   4234..4822    +  rep_origin     ori: high-copy-number ColE1/pMB1/pBR322/pUC origin of replication
