[The description below was written by a language model from this plasmid's Addgene catalogue record and pLannotate feature annotations shown in this document.]
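Description:
AiP14275 - pAAV-AiE0807h_3xC1-minBG-SYFP2-WPRE3-BGHpA (alias CN4275) is an AAV transfer plasmid built on a pAAV2 backbone, intended for packaging a reporter genome into recombinant adeno-associated virus for delivery to brain tissue. In bacteria it is maintained as a high-copy plasmid through a ColE1/pUC-type origin and selected with ampicillin via the bla gene under its own promoter. The backbone also carries an f1 phage origin and short remnants of pBR322 bom and rop sequences. The annotated sequence is 4,883 nt. One complete AAV2 inverted terminal repeat is annotated downstream of the cassette, while the upstream repeat is detected only as two short fragments, which may reflect the difficulty of sequencing or matching these structured repeats rather than a real truncation.

Between the ITRs lies a single expression cassette. The enhancer AiE0807h_3xC1 sits upstream of the minimal beta-globin promoter (minBG). Neither element is annotated in the feature table, but they presumably occupy the unannotated stretch preceding the coding sequence. The name suggests a triplicated core of the AiE0807h enhancer, though the record does not spell this out. Because the minimal promoter has little activity on its own, expression depends on the enhancer, which restricts it to particular brain cell populations; the record does not state which ones. The payload is SYFP2, a fast-maturing monomeric yellow fluorescent protein, followed by WPRE3, a shortened woodchuck posttranscriptional element (annotated as two WPRE fragments) that boosts transcript expression, and the bovine growth hormone polyadenylation signal. The construct belongs to a collection of enhancer AAVs developed for genetic access to cortical cell types, and it serves to label and evaluate enhancer-defined cells by fluorescence.
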