Addgene plasmid #230481: AiP14275 - pAAV-AiE0807h_3xC1-minBG-SYFP2-WPRE3-BGHpA (Alias: CN4275)
Purpose: AiE0807h_3xC1 is an enhancer sequence, designed to drive AAV-mediated transgene expression in specific populations of brain cells
Depositing lab: Allen Institute for Brain Science & Jonathan Ting. Depositing organization: Allen Institute. Publication: A suite of enhancer AAVs and transgenic mouse lines for genetic access to cortical cell types. Ben-Simon Y, Hooper M, Narayan S, Daigle TL, Dwivedi D, Way SW, Oster A, Stafford DA, Mich JK, Taormina MJ, Martinez RA, Opitz-Araya X, Roth JR, Alexander JR, Allen S, Amster A, Arbuckle J, Ayala A, Baker PM, Bakken TE, Barcelli T, Barta S, Bendrick J, Bertagnolli D, Bielstein C, Bishwakarma P, Bowlus J, Boyer G, Brouner K, Casian B, Casper T, Chakka AB, Chakrabarty R, Chance RK, Chavan S, Clark M, Colbert K, Collman F, Daniel S, Departee M, DiValentin P, Donadio N, Dotson N, Egdorf T, Fliss T, Gabitto M, Garcia J, Gary A, Gasperini M, Gloe J, Goldy J, Gore BB, Graybuck L, Greisman N, Haeseleer F, Halterman C, Haradon Z, Hastings SD, Helback O, Ho W, Hockemeyer D, Huang C, Huff S, Hunker A, Johansen N, Jones D, Juneau Z, Kalmbach B, Kannan M, Khem S, Kussick E, Kutsal R, Larsen R, Lee C, Lee AY, Leibly M, Lenz GH, Li S, Liang E, Lusk N, Madigan Z, Malloy J, Malone J, McCue R, Melchor J, Mollenkopf T, Moosman S, Morin E, Newman D, Ng L, Ngo K, Omstead V, Otto S, Oyama A, Pena N, Pham T, Phillips E, Pom CA, Potekhina L, Ransford S, Ray PL, Rette D, Reynoldson C, Rimorin C, Rocha D, Ruiz A, Sanchez REA, Sawyer L, Sedeno-Cortes A, Sevigny JP, Shapovalova N, Shepard N, Shulga L, Sigler AR, Siverts L, Soliman S, Somasundaram S, Staats B, Stewart K, Szelenyi E, Tieu M, Trader C, Tran A, van Velthoven CTJ, Walker M, Wang Y, Weed N, Wirthlin M, Wood T, Wynalda B, Yao Z, Zhou T, Ariza J, Dee N, Reding M, Ronellenfitch K, Mufti S, Sunkin SM, Smith KA, Esposito L, Waters J, Thyagarajan B, Yao S, Lein ES, Zeng H, Levi BP, Ngai J, Ting JT, Tasic B. Cell. 2025 May 16:S0092-8674(25)00513-6. doi: 10.1016/j.cell.2025.05.002. PubMed 40403729.
Backbone
  Vector backbone: pAAV2
  Vector type: AAV
Growth in bacteria
  Bacterial resistance: Ampicillin, 100 μg/mL
  Growth temperature: 37°C
  Growth strain: NEB Stable
  Copy number: High Copy
Gene/Insert
  Gene/Insert name: SYFP2
  Species: Synthetic
  Promoter: minBG
  Cloning method: Gibson Cloning
Terms and licenses: Academic/Nonprofit Terms; Industry Terms: Not Available to Industry
How to cite: AiP14275 - pAAV-AiE0807h_3xC1-minBG-SYFP2-WPRE3-BGHpA (Alias: CN4275) was a gift from Allen Institute for Brain Science & Jonathan Ting (Addgene plasmid # 230481 ; http://n2t.net/addgene:230481 ; RRID:Addgene_230481)
